Addgene plasmid #128691: His-TEV-GB1 Val54Met
Purpose: Expresses GB1 Val54Met mutant
Depositing lab: Sharon Rozovsky. Depositing organization: University of Delaware. Publication: (77)Se NMR Probes the Protein Environment of Selenomethionine. Chen Q, Xu S, Lu X, Boeri MV, Pepelyayeva Y, Diaz EL, Soni SD, Allaire M, Forstner MB, Bahnson BJ, Rozovsky S. J Phys Chem B. 2020 Jan 30;124(4):601-616. doi: 10.1021/acs.jpcb.9b07466. Epub 2020 Jan 7. PubMed 31846581.
Backbone
  Vector backbone: pJexpress414
  Backbone size w/o insert (bp): 3973
  Total vector size (bp): 4226
  Vector type: Bacterial Expression
Growth in bacteria
  Bacterial resistance: Ampicillin, 100 μg/mL
  Growth temperature: 37°C
  Growth strain: DH5alpha
  Copy number: High Copy
Gene/Insert
  Gene/Insert name: spg
  Species: Streptococcus sp. group G
  Insert size (bp): 235
  Promoter: T7
  Tag / fusion protein: His (N terminal on insert)
  Cloning method: Unknown
  Sequencing primers: 5′ T7
Resource information
  A portion of this plasmid was derived from a plasmid made by: DNA 2.0
Terms and licenses: Academic/Nonprofit Terms; Industry Terms
How to cite: His-TEV-GB1 Val54Met was a gift from Sharon Rozovsky (Addgene plasmid # 128691 ; http://n2t.net/addgene:128691 ; RRID:Addgene_128691)
