[The description below was written by a language model from this plasmid's Addgene catalogue record and pLannotate feature annotations shown in this document.]
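Description:
His-TEV-GB1 Val54Met is a 4,226 bp bacterial expression plasmid built on the pJexpress414 backbone, a commercially derived T7-based vector. It replicates in E. coli from a high-copy ColE1/pUC-type origin and is selected with ampicillin through a β-lactamase (AmpR) gene driven by its own promoter. The backbone also carries a full lacI gene with its promoter, supplying lac repressor in cis. Short annotated fragments of lacZα, KanR, rrnB terminators and 5S rRNA appear to be backbone remnants or insulating terminator sequences rather than functional markers.

The payload is a roughly 235 bp insert derived from spg, the immunoglobulin G-binding protein G of Streptococcus sp. group G. It encodes the small B1 domain (GB1) carrying a valine-to-methionine substitution at position 54. Expression is driven by a T7 promoter immediately followed by a lac operator, so transcription depends on a host supplying T7 RNA polymerase and is held off by LacI until relieved with IPTG or lactose; a T7 terminator sits just downstream of the coding region. The catalogue lists an N-terminal His tag, and the plasmid name indicates a TEV protease site between tag and domain, which would allow affinity purification followed by tag removal. Neither element is annotated separately in the feature table, though there is unannotated space upstream of the spg match that would accommodate them.

The stated purpose is simply expression of the GB1 Val54Met mutant. The associated publication concerns selenium-77 NMR of selenomethionine, suggesting that the introduced methionine serves as a site for selenomethionine incorporation to probe the local protein environment.
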