Features (pLannotate 1.2.2; 14 found; start..end, strand, type, name):
     86..674     +  rep_origin     ori: high-copy-number ColE1/pMB1/pBR322/pUC origin of replication
    899..916     +  terminator     rrnB T2 terminator (fragment): transcription terminator T2 from the E. coli rrnB gene
    941..960     -  CDS            lacZα (fragment): LacZα fragment of β-galactosidase; lacZ fragment
   1423..1441    +  promoter       T7 promoter: promoter for bacteriophage T7 RNA polymerase
   1442..1466    +  protein_bind   lac operator: The lac repressor binds to the lac operator to inhibit transcription in E. coli. This inhibition can be relieved by adding lactose or isopropyl-β-D-thiogalactopyranoside (IPTG). lac repressor encoded by lacI
   1578..1739    +  CDS            spg (fragment): SPG1_STRSG - Experimental evidence at protein level: Swiss-Prot protein existence level 1. Binds to the constant Fc region of IgG with high affinity. From Streptococcus sp. group G.
   1753..1800    +  terminator     T7 terminator: transcription terminator for bacteriophage T7 RNA polymerase
   1860..1900    -  terminator     rrnB T1 terminator (fragment): transcription terminator T1 from the E. coli rrnB gene
   1902..2017    -  ncRNA          5S rRNA: Accession: RF00001 - 5S ribosomal RNA
   2048..2072    +  CDS            KanR (fragment): aminoglycoside phosphotransferase; aph(3')-Ia; confers resistance to kanamycin
   2102..2198    +  promoter       AmpR promoter (fragment): bla
   2201..3061    +  CDS            AmpR: β-lactamase; bla; confers resistance to ampicillin, carbenicillin, and related antibiotics
   3070..3143    +  promoter       lacI promoter (fragment): lacI
   3144..4223    +  CDS            lacI: LACI_ECOLI - Experimental evidence at protein level: Swiss-Prot protein existence level 1. Repressor of the lactose operon. Binds allolactose as an inducer. From Escherichia coli (strain K12).
>Addgene plasmid #128691 | His-TEV-GB1 Val54Met | addgene full sequence | sequence record 252992 | Addgene NGS Result
CTCATGACCAAAATCCCTTAACGTGAGTTACGCGCGCGTCGTTCCACTGAGCGTCAGACCCCGTAGAAAA
GATCAAAGGATCTTCTTGAGATCCTTTTTTTCTGCGCGTAATCTGCTGCTTGCAAACAAAAAAACCACCG
CTACCAGCGGTGGTTTGTTTGCCGGATCAAGAGCTACCAACTCTTTTTCCGAAGGTAACTGGCTTCAGCA
GAGCGCAGATACCAAATACTGTTCTTCTAGTGTAGCCGTAGTTAGCCCACCACTTCAAGAACTCTGTAGC
ACCGCCTACATACCTCGCTCTGCTAATCCTGTTACCAGTGGCTGCTGCCAGTGGCGATAAGTCGTGTCTT
ACCGGGTTGGACTCAAGACGATAGTTACCGGATAAGGCGCAGCGGTCGGGCTGAACGGGGGGTTCGTGCA
CACAGCCCAGCTTGGAGCGAACGACCTACACCGAACTGAGATACCTACAGCGTGAGCTATGAGAAAGCGC
CACGCTTCCCGAAGGGAGAAAGGCGGACAGGTATCCGGTAAGCGGCAGGGTCGGAACAGGAGAGCGCACG
AGGGAGCTTCCAGGGGGAAACGCCTGGTATCTTTATAGTCCTGTCGGGTTTCGCCACCTCTGACTTGAGC
GTCGATTTTTGTGATGCTCGTCAGGGGGGCGGAGCCTATGGAAAAACGCCAGCAACGCGGCCTTTTTACG
GTTCCTGGCCTTTTGCTGGCCTTTTGCTCACATGTTCTTTCCTGCGTTATCCCCTGATTCTGTGGATAAC
CGTATTACCGCCTTTGAGTGAGCTGATACCGCTCGCCGCAGCCGAACGACCGAGCGCAGCGAGTCAGTGA
GCGAGGAAGCGGAAGGCGAGAGTAGGGAACTGCCAGGCATCAAACTAAGCAGAAGGCCCCTGACGGATGG
CCTTTTTGCGTTTCTACAAACTCTTTCTGTGTTGTAAAACGACGGCCAGTCTTAAGCTCGGGCCCCCTGG
GCGGTTCTGATAACGAGTAATCGTTAATCCGCAAATAACGTAAAAACCCGCTTCGGCGGGTTTTTTTATG
GGGGGAGTTTAGGGAAAGAGCATTTGTCAGAATATTTAAGGGCGCCTGTCACTTTGCTTGATATATGAGA
ATTATTTAACCTTATAAATGAGAAAAAAGCAACGCACTTTAAATAAGATACGTTGCTTTTTCGATTGATG
AACACCTATAATTAAACTATTCATCTATTATTTATGATTTTTTGTATATACAATATTTCTAGTTTGTTAA
AGAGAATTAAGAAAATAAATCTCGAAAATAATAAAGGGAAAATCAGTTTTTGATATCAAAATTATACATG
TCAACGATAATACAAAATATAATACAAACTATAAGATGTTATCAGTATTTATTATCATTTAGAATAAATT
TTGTGTCGCCCTTCCGCGAAATTAATACGACTCACTATAGGGGAATTGTGAGCGGATAACAATTCCCCTC
TAGAAATAATTTTGTTTAACTTTTAGGAGGTAAAACATATGAGCCATCACCACCACCACCACGACTACGA
CATTCCGACGACGGAGAACTTGTATTTCCAGGGTCAGTACAAACTGATCCTGAATGGCAAGACCCTGAAG
GGTGAAACCACCACCGAAGCGGTCGATGCAGCGACGGCTGAAAAAGTTTTCAAGCAATATGCGAACGATA
ATGGTGTTGACGGCGAGTGGACTTACGATGACGCCACGAAAACCTTTACCATGACCGAGTAACTCGAGCC
CCCTAGCATAACCCCTTGGGGCCTCTAAACGGGTCTTGAGGGGTTTTTTGCCCCTGAGACGCGTCAATCG
AGTTCGTACCTAAGGGCGACACCCCATAATTAGCCCGGGCGAAAGGCCCAGTCTTTCGACTGAGCCTTTC
GTTTTATTTGATGCCTGGCAGTTCCCTACTCTCGCATGGGGAGTCCCCACACTACCATCGGCGCTACGGC
GTTTCACTTCTGAGTTCGGCATGGGGTCAGGTGGGACCACCGCGCTACTGCCGCCAGGCAAACAAGGGGT
GTTATGAGCCATATTCAGGTATAAATGGGCTCGCGATAATGTTCAGAATTGGTTAATTGGTTGTAACACT
GACCCCTATTTGTTTATTTTTCTAAATACATTCAAATATGTATCCGCTCATGAGACAATAACCCTGATAA
ATGCTTCAATAATATTGAAAAAGGAAGAATATGAGTATTCAACATTTCCGTGTCGCCCTTATTCCCTTTT
TTGCGGCATTTTGCCTTCCTGTTTTTGCTCACCCAGAAACGCTGGTGAAAGTAAAAGATGCTGAAGATCA
GTTGGGTGCACGAGTGGGTTACATCGAACTGGATCTCAACAGCGGTAAGATCCTTGAGAGTTTTCGCCCC
GAAGAACGTTTTCCAATGATGAGCACTTTTAAAGTTCTGCTATGTGGCGCGGTATTATCCCGTATTGACG
CCGGGCAAGAGCAACTCGGTCGCCGCATACACTATTCTCAGAATGACTTGGTTGAGTACTCACCAGTCAC
AGAAAAGCATCTTACGGATGGCATGACAGTAAGAGAATTATGCAGTGCTGCCATAACCATGAGTGATAAC
ACTGCGGCCAACTTACTTCTGACAACGATCGGAGGACCGAAGGAGCTAACCGCTTTTTTGCACAACATGG
GGGATCATGTAACTCGCCTTGATCGTTGGGAACCGGAGCTGAATGAAGCCATACCAAACGACGAGCGTGA
CACCACGATGCCTGTAGCGATGGCAACAACGTTGCGCAAACTATTAACTGGCGAACTACTTACTCTAGCT
TCCCGGCAACAATTAATAGACTGGATGGAGGCGGATAAAGTTGCAGGACCACTTCTGCGCTCGGCCCTTC
CGGCTGGCTGGTTTATTGCTGATAAATCCGGAGCCGGTGAGCGTGGTTCTCGCGGTATCATCGCAGCGCT
GGGGCCAGATGGTAAGCCCTCCCGTATCGTAGTTATCTACACGACGGGGAGTCAGGCAACTATGGATGAA
CGAAATAGACAGATCGCTGAGATAGGTGCCTCACTGATTAAGCATTGGTAAGCGGCGCGCCATCGAATGG
CGCAAAACCTTTCGCGGTATGGCATGATAGCGCCCGGAAGAGAGTCAATTCAGGGTGGTGAATATGAAAC
CAGTAACGTTATACGATGTCGCAGAGTATGCCGGTGTCTCTTATCAGACCGTTTCCCGCGTGGTGAACCA
GGCCAGCCACGTTTCTGCGAAAACGCGGGAAAAAGTGGAAGCGGCGATGGCGGAGCTGAATTACATTCCC
AACCGCGTGGCACAACAACTGGCGGGCAAACAGTCGTTGCTGATTGGCGTTGCCACCTCCAGTCTGGCCC
TGCACGCGCCGTCGCAAATTGTCGCGGCGATTAAATCTCGCGCCGATCAACTGGGTGCCAGCGTGGTGGT
GTCGATGGTAGAACGAAGCGGCGTCGAAGCCTGTAAAGCGGCGGTGCACAATCTTCTCGCGCAACGCGTC
AGTGGGCTGATCATTAACTATCCGCTGGATGACCAGGATGCCATTGCTGTGGAAGCTGCCTGCACTAATG
TTCCGGCGTTATTTCTTGATGTCTCTGACCAGACACCCATCAACAGTATTATTTTCTCCCATGAGGACGG
TACGCGACTGGGCGTGGAGCATCTGGTCGCATTGGGTCACCAGCAAATCGCGCTGTTAGCGGGCCCATTA
AGTTCTGTCTCGGCGCGTCTGCGTCTGGCTGGCTGGCATAAATATCTCACTCGCAATCAAATTCAGCCGA
TAGCGGAACGGGAAGGCGACTGGAGTGCCATGTCCGGTTTTCAACAAACCATGCAAATGCTGAATGAGGG
CATCGTTCCCACTGCGATGCTGGTTGCCAACGATCAGATGGCGCTGGGCGCAATGCGCGCCATTACCGAG
TCCGGGCTGCGCGTTGGTGCGGATATCTCGGTAGTGGGATACGACGATACCGAAGATAGCTCATGTTATA
TCCCGCCGTTAACCACCATCAAACAGGATTTTCGCCTGCTGGGGCAAACCAGCGTGGACCGCTTGCTGCA
ACTCTCTCAGGGCCAGGCGGTGAAGGGCAATCAGCTGTTGCCAGTCTCACTGGTGAAAAGAAAAACCACC
CTGGCGCCCAATACGCAAACCGCCTCTCCCCGCGCGTTGGCCGATTCATTAATGCAGCTGGCACGACAGG
TTTCCCGACTGGAAAGCGGGCAGTGA
