>Addgene plasmid #128691 | His-TEV-GB1 Val54Met | depositor partial sequence | sequence record 246745 | protein of interest
ATGAGCCATCACCACCACCACCACGACTACGACATTCCGACGACGGAGAACTTGTATTTCCAGGGTCAGT
ACAAACTGATCCTGAATGGCAAGACCCTGAAGGGTGAAACCACCACCGAAGCGGTCGATGCAGCGACGGC
TGAAAAAGTTTTCAAGCAATATGCGAACGATAATGGTGTTGACGGCGAGTGGACTTACGATGACGCCACG
AAAACCTTTACCATGACCGAG
